>Addgene plasmid #76564 | TAF9 gRNA (BRDN0001146200) | addgene full sequence | sequence record 186078 | Addgene Assembled Sequence
CCCGGGTGCAAAGATGGATAAAGTTTTAAACAGAGAGGAATCTTTGCAGCTAATGGACCTTCTAGGTCTT
GAAAGGAGTGGGAATTGGCTCCGGTGCCCGTCAGTGGGCAGAGCGCACATCGCCCACAGTCCCCGAGAAG
TTGGGGGGAGGGGTCGGCAATTGATCCGGTGCCTAGAGAAGGTGGCGCGGGGTAAACTGGGAAAGTGATG
TCGTGTACTGGCTCCGCCTTTTTCCCGAGGGTGGGGGAGAACCGTATATAAGTGCAGTAGTCGCCGTGAA
CGTTCTTTTTCGCAACGGGTTTGCCGCCAGAACACAGGTAAGTGCCGTGTGTGGTTCCCGCGGGCCTGGC
CTCTTTACGGGTTATGGCCCTTGCGTGCCTTGAATTACTTCCACCTGGCTGCAGTACGTGATTCTTGATC
CCGAGCTTCGGGTTGGAAGTGGGTGGGAGAGTTCGAGGCCTTGCGCTTAAGGAGCCCCTTCGCCTCGTGC
TTGAGTTGAGGCCTGGCCTGGGCGCTGGGGCCGCCGCGTGCGAATCTGGTGGCACCTTCGCGCCTGTCTC
GCTGCTTTCGATAAGTCTCTAGCCATTTAAAATTTTTGATGACCTGCTGCGACGCTTTTTTTCTGGCAAG
ATAGTCTTGTAAATGCGGGCCAAGATCTGCACACTGGTATTTCGGTTTTTGGGGCCGCGGGCGGCGACGG
GGCCCGTGCGTCCCAGCGCACATGTTCGGCGAGGCGGGGCCTGCGAGCGCGGCCACCGAGAATCGGACGG
GGGTAGTCTCAAGCTGGCCGGCCTGCTCTGGTGCCTGGCCTCGCGCCGCCGTGTATCGCCCCGCCCTGGG
CGGCAAGGCTGGCCCGGTCGGCACCAGTTGCGTGAGCGGAAAGATGGCCGCTTCCCGGCCCTGCTGCAGG
GAGCTCAAAATGGAGGACGCGGCGCTCGGGAGAGCGGGCGGGTGAGTCACCCACACAAAGGAAAAGGGCC
TTTCCGTCCTCAGCCGTCGCTTCATGTGACTCCACGGAGTACCGGGCGCCGTCCAGGCACCTCGATTAGT
TCTCGAGCTTTTGGAGTACGTCGTCTTTAGGTTGGGGGGAGGGGTTTTATGCGATGGAGTTTCCCCACAC
TGAGTGGGTGGAGACTGAAGTTAGGCCAGCTTGGCACTTGATGTAATTCTCCTTGGAATTTGCCCTTTTT
GAGTTTGGATCTTGGTTCATTCTCAAGCCTCAGACAGTGGTTCAAAGTTTTTTTCTTCCATTTCAGGTGT
CGTGACGTACGGCCACCATGACCGAGTACAAGCCCACGGTGCGCCTCGCCACCCGCGACGACGTCCCCAG
GGCCGTACGCACCCTCGCCGCCGCGTTCGCCGACTACCCCGCCACGCGCCACACCGTCGATCCGGACCGC
CACATCGAGCGGGTCACCGAGCTGCAAGAACTCTTCCTCACGCGCGTCGGGCTCGACATCGGCAAGGTGT
GGGTCGCGGACGACGGCGCCGCCGTGGCGGTCTGGACCACGCCGGAGAGCGTCGAAGCGGGGGCGGTGTT
CGCCGAGATCGGCCCGCGCATGGCCGAGTTGAGCGGTTCCCGGCTGGCCGCGCAGCAACAGATGGAAGGC
CTCCTGGCGCCGCACCGGCCCAAGGAGCCCGCGTGGTTCCTGGCCACCGTCGGAGTCTCGCCCGACCACC
AGGGCAAGGGTCTGGGCAGCGCCGTCGTGCTCCCCGGAGTGGAGGCGGCCGAGCGCGCCGGGGTGCCCGC
CTTCCTGGAGACCTCCGCGCCCCGCAACCTCCCCTTCTACGAGCGGCTCGGCTTCACCGTCACCGCCGAC
GTCGAGGTGCCCGAAGGACCGCGCACCTGGTGCATGACCCGCAAGCCCGGTGCCTGAACGCGTTAAGTCG
ACAATCAACCTCTGGATTACAAAATTTGTGAAAGATTGACTGGTATTCTTAACTATGTTGCTCCTTTTAC
GCTATGTGGATACGCTGCTTTAATGCCTTTGTATCATGCTATTGCTTCCCGTATGGCTTTCATTTTCTCC
TCCTTGTATAAATCCTGGTTGCTGTCTCTTTATGAGGAGTTGTGGCCCGTTGTCAGGCAACGTGGCGTGG
TGTGCACTGTGTTTGCTGACGCAACCCCCACTGGTTGGGGCATTGCCACCACCTGTCAGCTCCTTTCCGG
GACTTTCGCTTTCCCCCTCCCTATTGCCACGGCGGAACTCATCGCCGCCTGCCTTGCCCGCTGCTGGACA
GGGGCTCGGCTGTTGGGCACTGACAATTCCGTGGTGTTGTCGGGGAAATCATCGTCCTTTCCTTGGCTGC
TCGCCTGTGTTGCCACCTGGATTCTGCGCGGGACGTCCTTCTGCTACGTCCCTTCGGCCCTCAATCCAGC
GGACCTTCCTTCCCGCGGCCTGCTGCCGGCTCTGCGGCCTCTTCCGCGTCTTCGCCTTCGCCCTCAGACG
AGTCGGATCTCCCTTTGGGCCGCCTCCCCGCGTCGACTTTAAGACCAATGACTTACAAGGCAGCTGTAGA
TCTTAGCCACTTTTTAAAAGAAAAGGGGGGACTGGAAGGGCTAATTCACTCCCAACGAAGACAAGATCTG
CTTTTTGCTTGTACTGGGTCTCTCTGGTTAGACCAGATCTGAGCCTGGGAGCTCTCTGGCTAACTAGGGA
ACCCACTGCTTAAGCCTCAATAAAGCTTGCCTTGAGTGCTTCAAGTAGTGTGTGCCCGTCTGTTGTGTGA
CTCTGGTAACTAGAGATCCCTCAGACCCTTTTAGTCAGTGTGGAAAATCTCTAGCAGTACGTATAGTAGT
TCATGTCATCTTATTATTCAGTATTTATAACTTGCAAAGAAATGAATATCAGAGAGTGAGAGGAACTTGT
TTATTGCAGCTTATAATGGTTACAAATAAAGCAATAGCATCACAAATTTCACAAATAAAGCATTTTTTTC
ACTGCATTCTAGTTGTGGTTTGTCCAAACTCATCAATGTATCTTATCATGTCTGGCTCTAGCTATCCCGC
CCCTAACTCCGCCCATCCCGCCCCTAACTCCGCCCAGTTCCGCCCATTCTCCGCCCCATGGCTGACTAAT
TTTTTTTATTTATGCAGAGGCCGAGGCCGCCTCGGCCTCTGAGCTATTCCAGAAGTAGTGAGGAGGCTTT
TTTGGAGGCCTAGGGACGTACCCAATTCGCCCTATAGTGAGTCGTATTACGCGCGCTCACTGGCCGTCGT
TTTACAACGTCGTGACTGGGAAAACCCTGGCGTTACCCAACTTAATCGCCTTGCAGCACATCCCCCTTTC
GCCAGCTGGCGTAATAGCGAAGAGGCCCGCACCGATCGCCCTTCCCAACAGTTGCGCAGCCTGAATGGCG
AATGGG
[124 nt withheld, positions 3367-3490]
C
[91 nt withheld, positions 3492-3582]
A
[49 nt withheld, positions 3584-3632]
CCTTTGACGTTGGAGTCCACGTTCTTT
[37 nt withheld, positions 3660-3696]
ACCCTATCTCGGTCTATTCTTTTGATTTATAAGGGATTTTGCCGATTTCGGCCTATTGGTTAAAAAATGA
GCTGATTTAACAAAAATTTAACGCGAATTTTAACAAAATATTAACGCTTACAATTTAGGTGGCACTTTTC
GGGGAAATGTGCGCGGAACCCCTATTTGTTTATTTTTCTAAATACATTCAAATATGTATCCGCTCATGAG
ACAATAACCCTGATAAATGCTTCAATAATATTGAAAAAGGAAGAGTATGAGTATTCAACATTTCCGTGTC
GCCCTTATTCCCTTTTTTGCGGCATTTTGCCTTCCTGTTTTTGCTCACCCAGAAACGCTGGTGAAAGTAA
AAGATGCTGAAGATCAGTTGGGTGCACGAGTGGGTTACATCGAACTGGATCTCAACAGCGGTAAGATCCT
TGAGAGTTTTCGCCCCGAAGAACGTTTTCCAATGATGAGCACTTTTAAAGTTCTGCTATGTGGCGCGGTA
TTATCCCGTATTGACGCCGGGCAAGAGCAACTCGGTCGCCGCATACACTATTCTCAGAATGACTTGGTTG
AGTACTCACCAGTCACAGAAAAGCATCTTACGGATGGCATGACAGTAAGAGAATTATGCAGTGCTGCCAT
AACCATGAGTGATAACACTGCGGCCAACTTACTTCTGACAACGATCGGAGGACCGAAGGAGCTAACCGCT
TTTTTGCACAACATGGGGGATCATGTAACTCGCCTTGATCGTTGGGAACCGGAGCTGAATGAAGCCATAC
CAAACGACGAGCGTGACACCACGATGCCTGTAGCAATGGCAACAACGTTGCGCAAACTATTAACTGGCGA
ACTACTTACTCTAGCTTCCCGGCAACAATTAATAGACTGGATGGAGGCGGATAAAGTTGCAGGACCACTT
CTGCGCTCGGCCCTTCCGGCTGGCTGGTTTATTGCTGATAAATCTGGAGCCGGTGAGCGTGGGTCTCGCG
GTATCATTGCAGCACTGGGGCCAGATGGTAAGCCCTCCCGTATCGTAGTTATCTACACGACGGGGAGTCA
GGCAACTATGGATGAACGAAATAGACAGATCGCTGAGATAGGTGCCTCACTGATTAAGCATTGGTAACTG
TCAGACCAAGTTTACTCATATATACTTTAGATTGATTTAAAACTTCATTTTTAATTTAAAAGGATCTAGG
TGAAGATCCTTTTTGATAATCTCATGACCAAAATCCCTTAACGTGAGTTTTCGTTCCACTGAGCGTCAGA
CCCCGTAGAAAAGATCAAAGGATCTTCTTGAGATCCTTTTTTTCTGCGCGTAATCTGCTGCTTGCAAACA
AAAAAACCACCGCTACCAGCGGTGGTTTGTTTGCCGGATCAAGAGCTACCAACTCTTTTTCCGAAGGTAA
CTGGCTTCAGCAGAGCGCAGATACCAAATACTGTTCTTCTAGTGTAGCCGTAGTTAGGCCACCACTTCAA
GAACTCTGTAGCACCGCCTACATACCTCGCTCTGCTAATCCTGTTACCAGTGGCTGCTGCCAGTGGCGAT
AAGTCGTGTCTTACCGGGTTGGACTCAAGACGATAGTTACCGGATAAGGCGCAGCGGTCGGGCTGAACGG
GGGGTTCGTGCACACAGCCCAGCTTGGAGCGAACGACCTACACCGAACTGAGATACCTACAGCGTGAGCT
ATGAGAAAGCGCCACGCTTCCCGAAGGGAGAAAGGCGGACAGGTATCCGGTAAGCGGCAGGGTCGGAACA
GGAGAGCGCACGAGGGAGCTTCCAGGGGGAAACGCCTGGTATCTTTATAGTCCTGTCGGGTTTCGCCACC
TCTGACTTGAGCGTCGATTTTTGTGATGCTCGTCAGGGGGGCGGAGCCTATGGAAAAACGCCAGCAACGC
GGCCTTTTTACGGTTCCTGGCCTTTTGCTGGCCTTTTGCTCACATGTTCTTTCCTGCGTTATCCCCTGAT
TCTGTGGATAACCGTATTACCGCCTTTGAGTGAGCTGATACCGCTCGCCGCAGCCGAACGACCGAGCGCA
GCGAGTCAGTGAGCGAGGAAGCGGAAGAGCGCCCAATACGCAAACCGCCTCTCCCCGCGCGTTGGCCGAT
TCATTAATGCAGCTGGCACGACAGGTTTCCCGACTGGAAAGCGGGCAGTGAGCGCAACGCAATTAATGTG
AGTTAGCTCACTCATTAGGCACCCCAGGCTTTACACTTTATGCTTCCGGCTCGTATGTTGTGTGGAATTG
TGAGCGGATAACAATTTCACACAGGAAACAGCTATGACCATGATTACGCCAAGCGCGCAATTAACCCTCA
CTAAAGGGAACAAAAGCTGGAGCTGCAAGCTTAATGTAGTCTTATGCAATACTCTTGTAGTCTTGCAACA
TGGTAACGATGAGTTAGCAACATGCCTTACAAGGAGAGAAAAAGCACCGTGCATGCCGATTGGTGGAAGT
AAGGTGGTACGATCGTGCCTTATTAGGAAGGCAACAGACGGGTCTGACATGGATTGGACGAACCACTGAA
TTGCCGCATTGCAGAGATATTGTATTTAAGTGCCTAGCTCGATACATAAACGGGTCTCTCTGGTTAGACC
AGATCTGAGCCTGGGAGCTCTCTGGCTAACTAGGGAACCCACTGCTTAAGCCTCAATAAAGCTTGCCTTG
AGTGCTTCAAGTAGTGTGTGCCCGTCTGTTGTGTGACTCTGGTAACTAGAGATCCCTCAGACCCTTTTAG
TCAGTGTGGAAAATCTCTAGCAGTGGCGCCCGAACAGGGACTTGAAAGCGAAAGGGAAACCAGAGGAGCT
CTCTCGACGCAGGACTCGGCTTGCTGAAGCGCGCACGGCAAGAGGCGAGGGGCGGCGACTGGTGAGTACG
CCAAAAATTTTGACTAGCGGAGGCTAGAAGGAGAGAGATGGGTGCGAGAGCGTCAGTATTAAGCGGGGGA
GAATTAGATCGCGATGGGAAAAAATTCGGTTAAGGCCAGGGGGAAAGAAAAAATATAAATTAAAACATAT
AGTATGGGCAAGCAGGGAGCTAGAACGATTCGCAGTTAATCCTGGCCTGTTAGAAACATCAGAAGGCTGT
AGACAAATACTGGGACAGCTACAACCATCCCTTCAGACAGGATCAGAAGAACTTAGATCATTATATAATA
CAGTAGCAACCCTCTATTGTGTGCATCAAAGGATAGAGATAAAAGACACCAAGGAAGCTTTAGACAAGAT
AGAGGAAGAGCAAAACAAAAGTAAGACCACCGCACAGCAAGCGGCCGCTGATCTTCAGACCTGGAGGAGG
AGATATGAGGGACAATTGGAGAAGTGAATTATATAAATATAAAGTAGTAAAAATTGAACCATTAGGAGTA
GCACCCACCAAGGCAAAGAGAAGAGTGGTGCAGAGAGAAAAAAGAGCAGTGGGAATAGGAGCTTTGTTCC
TTGGGTTCTTGGGAGCAGCAGGAAGCACTATGGGCGCAGCGTCAATGACGCTGACGGTACAGGCCAGACA
ATTATTGTCTGGTATAGTGCAGCAGCAGAACAATTTGCTGAGGGCTATTGAGGCGCAACAGCATCTGTTG
CAACTCACAGTCTGGGGCATCAAGCAGCTCCAGGCAAGAATCCTGGCTGTGGAAAGATACCTAAAGGATC
AACAGCTCCTGGGGATTTGGGGTTGCTCTGGAAAACTCATTTGCACCACTGCTGTGCCTTGGAATGCTAG
TTGGAGTAATAAATCTCTGGAACAGATTTGGAATCACACGACCTGGATGGAGTGGGACAGAGAAATTAAC
AATTACACAAGCTTAATACACTCCTTAATTGAAGAATCGCAAAACCAGCAAGAAAAGAATGAACAAGAAT
TATTGGAATTAGATAAATGGGCAAGTTTGTGGAATTGGTTTAACATAACAAATTGGCTGTGGTATATAAA
ATTATTCATAATGATAGTAGGAGGCTTGGTAGGTTTAAGAATAGTTTTTGCTGTACTTTCTATAGTGAAT
AGAGTTAGGCAGGGATATTCACCATTATCGTTTCAGACCCACCTCCCAACCCCGAGGGGACCCAGAGAGG
GCCTATTTCCCATGATTCCTTCATATTTGCATATACGATACAAGGCTGTTAGAGAGATAATTAGAATTAA
TTTGACTGTAAACACAAAGATATTAGTACAAAATACGTGACGTAGAAAGTAATAATTTCTTGGGTAGTTT
GCAGTTTTAAAATTATGTTTTAAAATGGACTATCATATGCTTACCGTAACTTGAAAGTATTTCGATTTCT
TGGCTTTATATATCTTGTGGAAAGGACGAAACACCGAGGTAAAAGACTGATCAGCGGTTTTAGAGCTAGA
AATAGCAAGTTAAAATAAGGCTAGTCCGTTATCAACTTGAAAAAGTGGCACCGAGTCGGTGCTTTTTTAA
GCTTGGCGTAACTAGATCTTGAGACAAATGGCAGTATTCATCCACAATTTTAAAAGAAAAGGGGGGATTG
GGGGGTACAGTGCAGGGGAAAGAATAGTAGACATAATAGCAACAGACATACAAACTAAAGAATTACAAAA
ACAAATTACAAAAATTCAAAATTTTCGGGTTTATTACAGGGACAGCAGAGATCCACTTTGGCGCCGGCTC
GAGGGGG
Features (pLannotate 1.2.2; 29 found; start..end, strand, type, name):
     14..80      +  CDS            small t antigen (fragment): SV40 (simian virus 40) small t antigen
    106..317     +  promoter       EF-1α core promoter: core promoter for human elongation factor EF-1α
    318..1256    +  intron         EF-1α intron A: intron upstream of the start codon of human EF-1α
   1278..1877    +  CDS            PuroR (fragment): puromycin N-acetyltransferase; pac from Streptomyces; confers resistance to puromycin
   1893..2481    +  misc_feature   WPRE: woodchuck hepatitis virus posttranscriptional regulatory element
   2532..2551    +  misc_feature   cPPT/CTS (fragment): central polypurine tract and central termination sequence of HIV-1
   2553..2786    +  LTR            3' LTR (ΔU3): self-inactivating 3' long terminal repeat (LTR) from HIV-1
   2864..2985    +  polyA_signal   SV40 poly(A) signal: SV40 polyadenylation signal
   3025..3160    +  rep_origin     SV40 ori: SV40 origin of replication
   3181..3199    -  promoter       T7 promoter: promoter for bacteriophage T7 RNA polymerase
   3207..3362    +  CDS            lacZα (fragment): LacZα fragment of β-galactosidase; lacZ fragment
   3367..3795    +  rep_origin     f1 ori (sequence partly withheld): f1 bacteriophage origin of replication; arrow indicates direction of (+) strand synthesis
   3848..3952    +  promoter       AmpR promoter: bla
   3953..4813    +  CDS            AmpR: β-lactamase; bla; confers resistance to ampicillin, carbenicillin, and related antibiotics
   4984..5572    +  rep_origin     ori: high-copy-number ColE1/pMB1/pBR322/pUC origin of replication
   5755..5847    +  CDS            lacI (fragment): lac repressor; lacI; The lac repressor binds to the lac operator to inhibit transcription in E. coli. This inhibition can be relieved by adding lactose or isopropyl-β-D-thiogalactopyranoside (IPTG).
   5860..5881    +  protein_bind   CAP binding site: CAP binding activates transcription in the presence of cAMP. E. coli catabolite activator protein
   5896..5926    +  promoter       lac promoter: promoter for the E. coli lac operon
   5934..5950    +  protein_bind   lac operator: The lac repressor binds to the lac operator to inhibit transcription in E. coli. This inhibition can be relieved by adding lactose or isopropyl-β-D-thiogalactopyranoside (IPTG). lac repressor encoded by lacI
   5995..6013    +  promoter       T3 promoter: promoter for bacteriophage T3 RNA polymerase
   6041..6267    +  promoter       RSV promoter: Rous sarcoma virus enhancer/promoter
   6268..6448    +  LTR            5' LTR (truncated): truncated 5' long terminal repeat (LTR) from HIV-1
   6495..6620    +  misc_feature   HIV-1 Ψ: packaging signal of human immunodeficiency virus type 1
   6604..6967    +  CDS            HIV-1 gag (fragment): gag protein from human immunodeficiency virus 1; gag
   7113..7346    +  misc_feature   RRE: The Rev response element (RRE) of HIV-1 allows for Rev-dependent mRNA export from the nucleus to the cytoplasm.
   7723..7749    +  CDS            Rev (fragment): human immunodeficiency virus 1 (HIV-1) Rev protein; rev; enhances nuclear export of unspliced and incompletely spliced viral mRNAs
   7753..7993    +  promoter       U6 promoter: RNA polymerase III promoter for human U6 snRNA
   8023..8098    +  misc_RNA       gRNA scaffold: guide RNA scaffold for the Streptococcus pyogenes CRISPR/Cas9 system
   8154..8271    +  misc_feature   cPPT/CTS: central polypurine tract and central termination sequence of HIV-1
