[The description below was written by a language model from this plasmid's Addgene catalogue record and pLannotate feature annotations shown in this document.]
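Description:
TAF9 gRNA (BRDN0001146200) is a third-generation lentiviral guide RNA plasmid built on the lentiGuide-Puro backbone and designed to target human TAF9, a TFIID-associated transcription factor subunit. It is propagated in E. coli as a high-copy plasmid through a ColE1/pUC-type origin with ampicillin selection (β-lactamase). The annotated 8.3 kb sequence also carries an f1 origin, an SV40 origin and remnants of a lac/lacZα cloning region flanked by T7 and T3 promoters.

The lentiviral transfer cassette begins with an RSV promoter fused to a truncated HIV-1 5' LTR, which makes genomic RNA production Tat-independent. This is followed by the Ψ packaging signal with a partial gag sequence, the Rev response element for nuclear export of the unspliced genome, and a cPPT/CTS. It ends in a ΔU3 self-inactivating 3' LTR and an SV40 polyadenylation signal.

Within this unit, a human U6 RNA polymerase III promoter drives the TAF9-specific spacer joined to the Streptococcus pyogenes Cas9 guide scaffold. Downstream, the EF-1α core promoter with its intron A expresses puromycin N-acetyltransferase, so transduced mammalian cells can be selected with puromycin. A WPRE after this cassette enhances transcript stability and expression.

The plasmid does not encode Cas9, so it must be used with a separate Cas9 vector or in cells that already express the nuclease. The guide was designed against two TAF9 reference transcripts. It belongs to a collection of optimised sgRNAs associated with a human kinome library, and is suited to CRISPR knockout of TAF9 by lentiviral delivery.
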