Addgene plasmid #76564: TAF9 gRNA (BRDN0001146200)
Purpose: 3rd generation lentiviral gRNA plasmid targeting human TAF9
Depositing lab: John Doench & David Root. Depositing organization: Broad Institute. Publication: Optimized sgRNA design to maximize activity and minimize off-target effects of CRISPR-Cas9. Doench JG, Fusi N, Sullender M, Hegde M, Vaimberg EW, Donovan KF, Smith I, Tothova Z, Wilen C, Orchard R, Virgin HW, Listgarten J, Root DE. Nat Biotechnol. 2016 Jan 18. doi: 10.1038/nbt.3437. PubMed 26780180.
Backbone
  Vector backbone: lentiGuide-Puro
  Backbone manufacturer: Zhang Lab (Addgene plasmid # 52963)
  Vector type: Mammalian Expression, Lentiviral, CRISPR
  Selectable markers: Puromycin
Growth in bacteria
  Bacterial resistance: Ampicillin, 100 μg/mL
  Growth temperature: 37°C
  Growth strain: DH5alpha
  Copy number: High Copy
Gene/Insert
  Gene/Insert name: TAF9 (alt names: TAF9; NM_001015892.1)
  gRNA/shRNA sequence: AGGTAAAAGACTGATCAGCG
  Species: H. sapiens (human)
  Entrez Gene: TAF9 (a.k.a. MGC:5067, STAF31/32, TAF2G, TAFII-31, TAFII-32, TAFII31, TAFII32, TAFIID32)
  Promoter: hU6
  Cloning method: Unknown
  Sequencing primers: 5′ U6-F; 3′ pS2-R
Terms and licenses: Academic/Nonprofit Terms; Industry Terms: Not Available to Industry
Depositor comments: The gRNA was designed to target the following Genbank reference sequence(s): NM_001015892.1,NM_003187.4. Note that this plasmid does NOT contain Cas9. It should be used in conjunction with lentiCas9-Blast (Addgene #52962) or otherwise with cell lines already expressing Cas9. Browse the full kinome gRNA library at http://www.addgene.org/pooled-library/broadgpp-human-kinome/ or visit http://www.broadinstitute.org/rnai/public/ for detailed protocols and information.
How to cite: TAF9 gRNA (BRDN0001146200) was a gift from John Doench & David Root (Addgene plasmid # 76564 ; http://n2t.net/addgene:76564 ; RRID:Addgene_76564)
