>Addgene plasmid #76564 | TAF9 gRNA (BRDN0001146200) | depositor partial sequence | sequence record 144024 | Target Sequence
AGGTAAAAGACTGATCAGCG
