>Addgene plasmid #76564 | TAF9 gRNA (BRDN0001146200) | addgene partial sequence | sequence record 186077 | hU6-F
CGTAGAAAGTAATAATTTCTTGGGTAGTTTGCAGTTTTAAAATTATGTTTTAAAATGGACTATCATATGC
TTACCGTAACTTGAAAGTATTTCGATTTCTTGGCTTTATATATCTTGTGGAAAGGACGAAACACCGAGGT
AAAAGACTGATCAGCGGTTTTAGAGCTAGAAATAGCAAGTTAAAATAAGGCTAGTCCGTTATCAACTTGA
AAAAGTGGCACCGAGTCGGTGCTTTTTTAAGCTTGGCGTAACTAGATCTTGAGACAAATGGCAGTATTCA
TCCACAATTTTAAAAGAAAAGGGGGGATTGGGGGGTACAGTGCAGGGGAAAGAATAGTAGACATAATAGC
AACAGACATACAAACTAAAGAATTACAAAAACAAATTACAAAAATTCAAAATTTTCGGGTTTATTACAGG
GACAGCAGAGATCCACTTTGGCGCCGGCTCGAGGGGGCCCGGGTGCAAAGATGGATAAAGTTTTAAACAG
AGAGGAATCTTTGCAGCTAATGGACCTTCTAGGTCTTGAAAGGAGTGGGAATTGGCTCCGGTGCCCGTCA
GTGGGCAGAG
